Addgene plasmid #85102: pBsaBM3
Purpose: P450 BM3 variant (A74G/C773S/C810S)
Depositing lab: Teruyuki Nagamune. Depositing organization: The University of Tokyo. Publication: Immobilization of a Bacterial Cytochrome P450 Monooxygenase System on a Solid Support. Tan CY, Hirakawa H, Suzuki R, Haga T, Iwata F, Nagamune T. Angew Chem Int Ed Engl. 2016 Oct 26. doi: 10.1002/anie.201608033. PubMed 27781345.
Backbone
  Vector backbone: pHSG398
  Backbone manufacturer: TaKaRa
  Backbone size w/o insert (bp): 2227
  Total vector size (bp): 5405
  Modifications to backbone: N/A
  Vector type: Cloning vector
Growth in bacteria
  Bacterial resistance: Chloramphenicol, 25 μg/mL
  Growth temperature: 37°C
  Growth strain: DH5alpha
  Copy number: High Copy
Gene/Insert
  Gene/Insert name: P450 BM3 (alt name: CYP102A1)
  Species: Bacillus megaterium
  Insert size (bp): 3178
  Mutation: A74G/C773S/C810S
  GenBank ID: WP_034650526.1
  Cloning method: Unknown
  Sequencing primers: 5′ M13 Reverse; 3′ M13 (-40)
Terms and licenses: Academic/Nonprofit Terms; Industry Terms: Not Available to Industry
Depositor comments: P450 BM3 was originally cloned from Bacillus megaterium (NBRC 15308) in our lab
How to cite: pBsaBM3 was a gift from Teruyuki Nagamune (Addgene plasmid # 85102 ; http://n2t.net/addgene:85102 ; RRID:Addgene_85102)
