[The description below was written by a language model from this plasmid's Addgene catalogue record and pLannotate feature annotations shown in this document.]
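Description:
pBsaBM3 is a 5,405 bp bacterial cloning plasmid built on the small pHSG398 backbone, a pUC-style vector that carries chloramphenicol rather than ampicillin resistance. It replicates in E. coli from a high-copy ColE1/pMB1-type origin and is selected through the cat gene (chloramphenicol acetyltransferase), which is expressed from its own cat promoter. The backbone's lac region is retained: a residual lacI fragment, CAP binding site, lac promoter and lac operator lie upstream of the cloning site. Fragments of the pUC18/19 polylinker and of lacZα remain downstream, showing that the insert interrupts the lacZα reading frame used for blue/white screening.

The roughly 3.2 kb insert encodes cytochrome P450 BM3 (CYP102A1) from Bacillus megaterium, which the depositor notes was originally cloned from strain NBRC 15308. P450 BM3 is a self-sufficient fatty acid monooxygenase in which the heme domain is naturally fused to its reductase domain, and it hydroxylates medium- and long-chain fatty acids at subterminal (ω-1 to ω-3) positions. This version carries three substitutions, A74G, C773S and C810S. The record does not explain the rationale for these changes. The coding sequence sits in the same orientation as the lac promoter and just downstream of it, so some lac-driven transcription is possible, but the plasmid is catalogued as a cloning vector, not an expression construct, and no tags are annotated.

The plasmid most plausibly serves as a source or template of the BM3 variant for subcloning. The associated work concerns immobilisation of a bacterial P450 monooxygenase system on a solid support. The cloning method is listed as unknown, and the insert can be sequenced from the flanking M13 primer sites.
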