Features (pLannotate 1.2.2; 10 found; start..end, strand, type, name):
     90..192     +  promoter       cat promoter: promoter of the E. coli cat gene encoding chloramphenicol acetyltransferase
    193..849     +  CDS            cat: CAT_ECOLX - Experimental evidence at protein level: Swiss-Prot protein existence level 1. This enzyme is an effector of chloramphenicol resistance in bacteria. From Escherichia coli. This protein is used as a marker in many commonly used cloning vectors, such as pACYC184.
    959..1047    +  CDS            lacI (fragment): lac repressor; lacI; The lac repressor binds to the lac operator to inhibit transcription in E. coli. This inhibition can be relieved by adding lactose or isopropyl-β-D-thiogalactopyranoside (IPTG).
   1060..1081    +  protein_bind   CAP binding site: CAP binding activates transcription in the presence of cAMP. E. coli catabolite activator protein
   1096..1126    +  promoter       lac promoter: promoter for the E. coli lac operon
   1134..1150    +  protein_bind   lac operator: The lac repressor binds to the lac operator to inhibit transcription in E. coli. This inhibition can be relieved by adding lactose or isopropyl-β-D-thiogalactopyranoside (IPTG). lac repressor encoded by lacI
   1213..4359    +  CDS            cyp102A1: CPXB_BACMB - Also known as cyp102. Experimental evidence at protein level: Swiss-Prot protein existence level 1. Functions as a fatty acid monooxygenase (PubMed:3106359, PubMed:1727637, PubMed:16566047, PubMed:7578081, PubMed:11695892, PubMed:14653735, PubMed:16403573, PubMed:18004886, PubMed:17077084, PubMed:17868686, PubMed:18298086, PubMed:18619466, PubMed:18721129, PubMed:19492389, PubMed:20180779, PubMed:21110374, PubMed:21875028). Catalyzes hydroxylation of fatty acids at omega-1, omega-2 and omega-3 positions (PubMed:1727637, PubMed:21875028). Shows activity toward medium and long-chain
   4375..4418    +  misc_feature   MCS (fragment): pUC18/19 multiple cloning site
   4421..4575    +  CDS            lacZα (fragment): LacZα fragment of β-galactosidase; lacZ fragment
   4764..5352    -  rep_origin     ori: high-copy-number ColE1/pMB1/pBR322/pUC origin of replication
>Addgene plasmid #85102 | pBsaBM3 | depositor full sequence | sequence record 164479 | pBsaBM3 sequence 5405 bps
ACGGAAGATCACTTCGCAGAATAAATAAATCCTGGTGTCCCTGTTGATACCGGGAAGCCCTGGGCCAACT
TTTGGCGAAAATGAGACGTTGATCGGCACGTAAGAGGTTCCAACTTTCACCATAATGAAATAAGATCACT
ACCGGGCGTATTTTTTGAGTTATCGAGATTTTCAGGAGCTAAGGAAGCTAAAATGGAGAAAAAAATCACT
GGATATACCACCGTTGATATATCCCAATGGCATCGTAAAGAACATTTTGAGGCATTTCAGTCAGTTGCTC
AATGTACCTATAACCAGACCGTTCAGCTGGATATTACGGCCTTTTTAAAGACCGTAAAGAAAAATAAGCA
CAAGTTTTATCCGGCCTTTATTCACATTCTTGCCCGCCTGATGAATGCTCATCCGGAATTTCGTATGGCA
ATGAAAGACGGTGAGCTGGTGATATGGGATAGTGTTCACCCTTGTTACACCGTTTTCCATGAGCAAACTG
AAACGTTTTCATCGCTCTGGAGTGAATACCACGACGATTTCCGGCAGTTTCTACACATATATTCGCAAGA
TGTGGCGTGTTACGGTGAAAACCTGGCCTATTTCCCTAAAGGGTTTATTGAGAATATGTTTTTCGTCTCA
GCCAATCCCTGGGTGAGTTTCACCAGTTTTGATTTAAACGTGGCCAATATGGACAACTTCTTCGCCCCCG
TTTTCACCATGGGCAAATATTATACGCAAGGCGACAAGGTGCTGATGCCGCTGGCGATTCAGGTTCATCA
TGCCGTCTGTGATGGCTTCCATGTCGGCAGAATGCTTAATGAATTACAACAGTACTGCGATGAGTGGCAG
GGCGGGGCGTAATTTTTTTAAGGCAGTTATTGGTGCCCTTAAACGCCTGGTGCTACGCCTGAATAAGTGA
TAATAAGCGGATGAATGGCAGAAATTCAGCTTGGCCCAGTGCCAAGCTCCAATACGCAAACCGCCTCTCC
CCGCGCGTTGGCCGATTCATTAATGCAGCTGGCACGACAGGTTTCCCGACTGGAAAGCGGGCAGTGAGCG
CAACGCAATTAATGTGAGTTAGCTCACTCATTAGGCACCCCAGGCTTTACACTTTATGCTTCCGGCTCGT
ATGTTGTGTGGAATTGTGAGCGGATAACAATTTCACACAGGAAACAGCTATGACCATGATTACGAATTCG
AGCTCGGGTCTCGGGAGGTAGCATGACAATTAAAGAAATGCCTCAGCCAAAAACGTTTGGAGAGCTTAAA
AATTTACCGTTATTAAACACAGATAAACCGGTTCAAGCTTTGATGAAAATTGCGGATGAATTAGGAGAAA
TCTTTAAATTCGAGGCGCCTGGTCGTGTAACGCGCTACTTATCAAGTCAGCGTCTAATTAAAGAAGCATG
CGATGAATCACGCTTTGATAAAAACTTAAGTCAAGGCCTTAAATTTGTACGTGATTTTGCAGGAGACGGG
TTATTTACAAGCTGGACGCATGAAAAAAATTGGAAAAAAGCGCATAATATCTTACTTCCAAGCTTCAGTC
AGCAGGCAATGAAAGGCTATCATGCGATGATGGTCGATATCGCCGTGCAGCTTGTTCAAAAGTGGGAGCG
TCTAAATGCAGATGAGCATATTGAAGTACCGGAAGACATGACACGTTTAACGCTTGATACAATTGGTCTT
TGCGGCTTTAACTATCGCTTTAACAGCTTTTACCGAGATCAGCCTCATCCATTTATTACAAGTATGGTCC
GTGCACTGGATGAAGCAATGAACAAGCTGCAGCGAGCAAATCCAGACGACCCAGCTTATGATGAAAACAA
GCGCCAGTTTCAAGAAGATATCAAGGTGATGAACGACCTAGTAGATAAAATTATTGCAGATCGCAAAGCA
AGCGGTGAACAAAGCGATGATTTATTAACGCATATGCTAAACGGAAAAGATCCAGAAACGGGTGAGCCGC
TTGATGACGAGAACATTCGCTATCAAATTATTACATTCTTAATTGCGGGACACGAAACAACAAGTGGTCT
TTTATCATTTGCGCTGTATTTCTTAGTGAAAAATCCACATGTATTACAAAAAGCAGCAGAAGAAGCAGCA
CGAGTTCTAGTAGATCCTGTTCCAAGCTACAAACAAGTCAAACAGCTTAAATATGTCGGCATGGTCTTAA
ACGAAGCGCTGCGCTTATGGCCAACTGCTCCTGCGTTTTCCCTATATGCAAAAGAAGATACGGTGCTTGG
AGGAGAATATCCTTTAGAAAAAGGCGACGAACTAATGGTTCTGATTCCTCAGCTTCACCGTGATAAAACA
ATTTGGGGAGACGATGTGGAAGAGTTCCGTCCAGAGCGTTTTGAAAATCCAAGTGCGATTCCGCAGCATG
CGTTTAAACCGTTTGGAAACGGTCAGCGTGCGTGTATCGGTCAGCAGTTCGCTCTTCATGAAGCAACGCT
GGTACTTGGTATGATGCTAAAACACTTTGACTTTGAAGATCATACAAACTACGAGCTGGATATTAAAGAA
ACTTTAACGTTAAAACCTGAAGGCTTTGTGGTAAAAGCAAAATCGAAAAAAATTCCGCTTGGCGGTATTC
CTTCACCTAGCACTGAACAGTCTGCTAAAAAAGTACGCAAAAAGGCAGAAAACGCTCATAATACGCCGCT
GCTTGTGCTATACGGTTCAAATATGGGAACAGCTGAAGGAACGGCGCGTGATTTAGCAGATATTGCAATG
AGCAAAGGATTTGCACCGCAGGTCGCAACGCTTGATTCACACGCCGGAAATCTTCCGCGCGAAGGAGCTG
TATTAATTGTAACGGCGTCTTATAACGGTCATCCGCCTGATAACGCAAAGCAATTTGTCGACTGGTTAGA
CCAAGCGTCTGCTGATGAAGTAAAAGGCGTTCGCTACTCCGTATTTGGATGCGGCGATAAAAACTGGGCT
ACTACGTATCAAAAAGTGCCTGCTTTTATCGATGAAACGCTTGCCGCTAAAGGGGCAGAAAACATCGCTG
ACCGCGGTGAAGCAGATGCAAGCGACGACTTTGAAGGCACATATGAAGAATGGCGTGAACATATGTGGAG
TGACGTAGCAGCCTACTTTAACCTCGACATTGAAAACAGTGAAGATAATAAATCTACTCTTTCACTTCAA
TTTGTCGACAGCGCCGCGGATATGCCGCTTGCGAAAATGCACGGTGCGTTTTCAACGAACGTCGTAGCAA
GCAAAGAACTTCAACAGCCAGGCAGTGCACGAAGCACGCGACATCTTGAAATTGAACTTCCAAAAGAAGC
TTCTTATCAAGAAGGAGATCATTTAGGTGTTATTCCTCGCAACTATGAAGGAATAGTAAACCGTGTAACA
GCAAGGTTCGGCCTAGATGCATCACAGCAAATCCGTCTGGAAGCAGAAGAAGAAAAATTAGCTCATTTGC
CACTCGCTAAAACAGTATCCGTAGAAGAGCTTCTGCAATACGTGGAGCTTCAAGATCCTGTTACGCGCAC
GCAGCTTCGCGCAATGGCTGCTAAAACGGTCAGCCCGCCGCATAAAGTAGAGCTTGAAGCCTTGCTTGAA
AAGCAAGCCTACAAAGAACAAGTGCTGGCAAAACGTTTAACAATGCTTGAACTGCTTGAAAAATACCCGG
CGAGCGAAATGAAATTCAGCGAATTTATCGCCCTTCTGCCAAGCATACGCCCGCGCTATTACTCGATTTC
TTCATCACCTCGTGTCGATGAAAAACAAGCAAGCATCACGGTCAGCGTTGTCTCAGGAGAAGCGTGGAGC
GGATATGGAGAATATAAAGGAATTGCGTCGAACTATCTTGCCGAGCTGCAAGAAGGAGATACGATTACGT
GCTTTATTTCCACACCGCAGTCAGAATTTACGCTGCCAAAAGACCCTGAAACGCCGCTTATCATGGTCGG
ACCGGGAACAGGCGTCGCGCCGTTTAGAGGCTTTGTGCAGGCGCGCAAACAGCTAAAAGAACAAGGACAG
TCACTTGGAGAAGCACATTTATACTTCGGCTGCCGTTCACCTCATGAAGACTATCTGTATCAAGAAGAGC
TTGAAAACGCCCAAAGCGAAGGCATCATTACGCTTCATACCGCTTTTTCTCGCATGCCAAATCAGCCGAA
AACATACGTTCAGCACGTAATGGAACAAGACGGCAAGAAATTGATTGAACTTCTTGATCAAGGAGCGCAC
TTCTATATTTGCGGAGACGGAAGCCAAATGGCACCTGCCGTTGAAGCAACGCTTATGAAAAGCTATGCTG
ACGTTCACCAAGTGAGTGAAGCAGACGCTCGCTTATGGCTGCAGCAGCTAGAAGAAAAAGGCCGATACGC
AAAAGACGTGTGGGCTGGGTAAGGATCTGAGACCGTACCCGGGGATCCTCTAGAGTCGACCTGCAGGCAT
GCAAGCTTGGCACTGGCCGTCGTTTTACAACGTCGTGACTGGGAAAACCCTGGCGTTACCCAACTTAATC
GCCTTGCAGCACATCCCCCTTTCGCCAGCTGGCGTAATAGCGAAGAGGCCCGCACCGATCGCCCTTCCCA
ACAGTTGCGCAGCCTGAATGGCGAATGAGCTTCTTCCGCTTCCTCGCTCACTGACTCGCTGCGCTCGGTC
GTTCGGCTGCGGCGAGCGGTATCAGCTCACTCAAAGGCGGTAATACGGTTATCCACAGAATCAGGGGATA
ACGCAGGAAAGAACATGTGAGCAAAAGGCCAGCAAAAGGCCAGGAACCGTAAAAAGGCCGCGTTGCTGGC
GTTTTTCCATAGGCTCCGCCCCCCTGACGAGCATCACAAAAATCGACGCTCAAGTCAGAGGTGGCGAAAC
CCGACAGGACTATAAAGATACCAGGCGTTTCCCCCTGGAAGCTCCCTCGTGCGCTCTCCTGTTCCGACCC
TGCCGCTTACCGGATACCTGTCCGCCTTTCTCCCTTCGGGAAGCGTGGCGCTTTCTCAATGCTCACGCTG
TAGGTATCTCAGTTCGGTGTAGGTCGTTCGCTCCAAGCTGGGCTGTGTGCACGAACCCCCCGTTCAGCCC
GACCGCTGCGCCTTATCCGGTAACTATCGTCTTGAGTCCAACCCGGTAAGACACGACTTATCGCCACTGG
CAGCAGCCACTGGTAACAGGATTAGCAGAGCGAGGTATGTAGGCGGTGCTACAGAGTTCTTGAAGTGGTG
GCCTAACTACGGCTACACTAGAAGGACAGTATTTGGTATCTGCGCTCTGCTGAAGCCAGTTACCTTCGGA
AAAAGAGTTGGTAGCTCTTGATCCGGCAAACAAACCACCGCTGGTAGCGGTGGTTTTTTTGTTTGCAAGC
AGCAGATTACGCGCAGAAAAAAAGGATCTCAAGAAGATCCTTTGATCTTTTCTACGGGGTCTGACGCTCA
GTGGAACTCCGTCGA
