>Addgene plasmid #85102 | pBsaBM3 | addgene partial sequence | sequence record 167227 | M13-Rev 5'-CAGGAAACAGCTATGACC-3'
GTAGCATGACAATTAAAGAAATGCCTCAGCCAAAAACGTTTGGAGAGCTTAAAAATTTACCGTTATTAAA
CACAGATAAACCGGTTCAAGCTTTGATGAAAATTGCGGATGAATTAGGAGAAATCTTTAAATTCGAGGCG
CCTGGTCGTGTAACGCGCTACTTATCAAGTCAGCGTCTAATTAAAGAAGCATGCGATGAATCACGCTTTG
ATAAAAACTTAAGTCAAGGCCTTAAATTTGTACGTGATTTTGCAGGAGACGGGTTATTTACAAGCTGGAC
GCATGAAAAAAATTGGAAAAAAGCGCATAATATCTTACTTCCAAGCTTCAGTCAGCAGGCAATGAAAGGC
TATCATGCGATGATGGTCGATATCGCCGTGCAGCTTGTTCAAAAGTGGGAGCGTCTAAATGCAGATGAGC
ATATTGAAGTACCGGAAGACATGACACGTTTAACGCTTGATACAATTGGTCTTTGCGGCTTTAACTATCG
CTTTAACAGCTTTTACCGAGATCAGCCTCATCCATTTATTACAAGTATGGTCCGTGCACTGGATGAAGCA
ATGAACAAGCTGCAGCGAGCAAATCCAGACGACCCAGCTTATGATGAAAACAAGCGCCAGTTTCAAGAAG
ATATCAAGGTGATGAACGACCTAGTAGATAAAATTATTGCAGATCGCAAAGCAAGCGGTGAACAAAGCGA
TGATTTATTAACGCATATGCTAAACGGAAAAGATCCAGAAACGGGTGAGCCGCTTGATGACGAGAACATT
CGCTATCAAATTATTACATTCTTAATTGCGGGACACGAAACAACAAGTGGTCTTTTATCATTTGCGCTGT
ATTTCTTAGTGAAAAATCCACATGTATTACAAAAAGCAGCAGAAGAAGCAGCACGAGTTCTAGTAGATCC
TGTTCCAAGCTACAAACAAGTCAAACAGCTTAAATATGTCGGCATGGTCTTAAACGAAGCGCTGCGCTTA
TGGCCAACTGCTCCTGCGTTTTCCCTATATGCAAAA
