>Addgene plasmid #85102 | pBsaBM3 | addgene partial sequence | sequence record 167228 | M13-F20 5'-TGTAAAACGACGGCCAGT-3'
TCTAGAGGATCCCCGGGTACGGTCTCAGATCCTTACCCAGCCCACACGTCTTTTGCGTATCGGCCTTTTT
CTTCTAGCTGCTGCAGCCATAAGCGAGCGTCTGCTTCACTCACTTGGTGAACGTCAGCATAGCTTTTCAT
AAGCGTTGCTTCAACGGCAGGTGCCATTTGGCTTCCGTCTCCGCAAATATAGAAGTGCGCTCCTTGATCA
AGAAGTTCAATCAATTTCTTGCCGTCTTGTTCCATTACGTGCTGAACGTATGTTTTCGGCTGATTTGGCA
TGCGAGAAAAAGCGGTATGAAGCGTAATGATGCCTTCGCTTTGGGCGTTTTCAAGCTCTTCTTGATACAG
ATAGTCTTCATGAGGTGAACGGCAGCCGAAGTATAAATGTGCTTCTCCAAGTGACTGTCCTTGTTCTTTT
AGCTGTTTGCGCGCCTGCACAAAGCCTCTAAACGGCGCGACGCCTGTTCCCGGTCCGACCATGATAAGCG
GCGTTTCAGGGTCTTTTGGCAGCGTAAATTCTGACTGCGGTGTGGAAATAAAGCACGTAATCGTATCTCC
TTCTTGCAGCTCGGCAAGATAGTTCGACGCAATTCCTTTATATTCTCCATATCCGCTCCACGCTTCTCCT
GAGACAACGCTGACCGTGATGCTTGCTTGTTTTTCATCGACACGAGGTGATGAAGAAATCGAGTAATAGC
GCGGGCGTATGCTTGGCAGAAGGGCGATAAATTCGCTGAATTTCATTTCGCTCGCCGGGTATTTTTCAAG
CAGTTCAAGCATTGTTAAACGTTTTGCCAGCACTTGTTCTTTGTAGGCTTGCTTTTCAAGCAAGGCTTCA
AGCTCTACTTTATGCGGCGGGCTGACCGTTTTAGCAGCCATTGCGCGAAGCTGCGTGCGCGTAACAGGAT
CTTGAAGCTCCACGTATTGCAGAAGCTCTTCTACGGATACTGTTTTAGCGAGTGGCAAATGAGCTAATTT
TTCTTCTTCTGCTTCCAGACGGATTTGCTGTGATGCATCTAGGCCGAACCTTGCTGTTACACGGTTTACT
ATTCCTTCATA
